Addgene plasmid #162648: pcDNA4/TO-2xStrep-UL32 H581A
Purpose: Expresses N-terminal 2x-Strep-tagged UL32 H581A in mammalian cells
Depositing lab: Britt Glaunsinger. Depositing organization: University of California, Berkeley. Publication: A pentameric protein ring with novel architecture is required for herpesviral packaging. Didychuk AL, Gates SN, Gardner MR, Strong LM, Martin A, Glaunsinger BA. Elife. 2021 Feb 8;10. pii: 62261. doi: 10.7554/eLife.62261. PubMed 33554858.
Backbone
  Vector backbone: pcDNA4/TO
  Backbone manufacturer: Invitrogen
  Backbone size w/o insert (bp): 5108
  Total vector size (bp): 6899
  Vector type: Mammalian Expression
  Selectable markers: Zeocin
Growth in bacteria
  Bacterial resistance: Ampicillin, 100 μg/mL
  Growth temperature: 37°C
  Growth strain: DH5alpha
  Copy number: High Copy
Gene/Insert
  Gene/Insert name: UL32
  Species: HSV-1
  Insert size (bp): 1791
  Mutation: Amino acid H581 mutated to alanine
  Promoter: CMV
  Tag / fusion protein: N-terminal 2xStrep-Tag II (N terminal on backbone)
  Cloning method: Ligation Independent Cloning
  Sequencing primers: 5′ CGCAAATGGGCGGTAGGCGTG; 3′ ACAGTGGGAGTGGCACCTT
Terms and licenses: Academic/Nonprofit Terms; Industry Terms: Not Available to Industry
How to cite: pcDNA4/TO-2xStrep-UL32 H581A was a gift from Britt Glaunsinger (Addgene plasmid # 162648 ; http://n2t.net/addgene:162648 ; RRID:Addgene_162648)
