[The description below was written by a language model from this plasmid's Addgene catalogue record and pLannotate feature annotations shown in this document.]
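Description:
pcDNA4/TO-2xStrep-UL32 H581A is a mammalian expression plasmid of about 6.9 kb built on the Invitrogen pcDNA4/TO backbone. It is maintained in E. coli as a high-copy plasmid through a ColE1/pUC-type origin and selected with ampicillin via the β-lactamase gene. An f1 origin is also present. For selection in mammalian cells, an SV40 early promoter drives the Sh ble gene, which confers Zeocin resistance and is followed by an SV40 polyadenylation signal. The small EM7 bacterial promoter upstream of the same gene allows Zeocin selection in bacteria as well.

The payload is the herpes simplex virus 1 UL32 open reading frame (about 1.8 kb) carrying a substitution of histidine 581 to alanine, fused at its N terminus to a 2xStrep-tag II supplied by the backbone. The annotation software recognised only part of this tag. Transcription comes from the CMV immediate early enhancer and promoter and terminates at the bovine growth hormone polyadenylation signal. Short tet operator matches lie immediately downstream of the CMV promoter, labelled by the software as PLtetO-1 and TRE3GV fragments. They correspond to the tetracycline operator sites characteristic of the "TO" backbone. These sites permit repression in cells expressing the Tet repressor and induction with tetracycline, while expression is constitutive in cells lacking the repressor.

UL32 is annotated as a protein involved in localising new capsids to nuclear replication compartments and in cleavage and packaging of viral genomic DNA. The construct expresses a Strep-tagged point mutant in mammalian cells, suitable for Strep-Tactin affinity purification or detection, presumably for comparison with the wild-type protein. The record does not state the functional rationale for the H581A change.
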