Features (pLannotate 1.2.2; 23 found; start..end, strand, type, name):
     27..79      -  misc_feature   bom (fragment): basis of mobility region from pBR322
    234..613     +  enhancer       CMV enhancer: human cytomegalovirus immediate early enhancer
    614..817     +  promoter       CMV promoter: human cytomegalovirus (CMV) immediate early promoter
    819..838     +  promoter       PLtetO-1 promoter (fragment): modified phage lambda PL promoter with tet operator sites (Lutz and Bujard, 1997)
    840..859     +  promoter       PLtetO-1 promoter (fragment): modified phage lambda PL promoter with tet operator sites (Lutz and Bujard, 1997)
    867..900     +  promoter       TRE3GV promoter (fragment): 3rd-generation Tet-responsive promoter that can be activated by binding of Tet-On® 3G, optimized for retroviral and lentiviral vectors
    989..1012    +  CDS            Twin-Strep-tag (fragment): two Strep-Tag®II moieties connected by a linker for enhanced binding to Strep-Tactin®, an engineered form of streptavidin (Schmidt et al., 2013)
   1083..2870    +  CDS            UL32: UL32_HHV11 - Experimental evidence at protein level: Swiss-Prot protein existence level 1. Plays a role in efficient localization of neo-synthesized capsids to nuclear replication compartments, thereby controlling cleavage and packaging of virus genomic DNA. From Human herpesvirus 1 (strain 17) (HHV-1) (Human herpes simplex virus 1).
   2916..3140    +  polyA_signal   bGH poly(A) signal: bovine growth hormone polyadenylation signal
   3144..3165    +  promoter       SV40 promoter (fragment): SV40 enhancer and early promoter
   3186..3614    +  rep_origin     f1 ori (sequence partly withheld): f1 bacteriophage origin of replication; arrow indicates direction of (+) strand synthesis
   3628..3957    +  promoter       SV40 promoter: SV40 enhancer and early promoter
   4005..4052    +  promoter       EM7 promoter: synthetic bacterial promoter&nbsp
   4071..4445    +  CDS            BleoR: antibiotic-binding protein; Sh ble from Streptoalloteichus hindustanus; confers resistance to bleomycin, phleomycin, and Zeocin™
   4455..4580    +  CDS            ble (fragment): BLE_KLEPN - Experimental evidence at protein level: Swiss-Prot protein existence level 1. Binding protein with a strong affinity to the bleomycin family of antibiotics. Binds to CL990; an antimitotic-antibiotic compound. From Klebsiella pneumoniae.
   4575..4696    +  polyA_signal   SV40 poly(A) signal: SV40 polyadenylation signal
   4769..4785    -  protein_bind   lac operator: The lac repressor binds to the lac operator to inhibit transcription in E. coli. This inhibition can be relieved by adding lactose or isopropyl-β-D-thiogalactopyranoside (IPTG). lac repressor encoded by lacI
   4793..4823    -  promoter       lac promoter: promoter for the E. coli lac operon
   4838..4859    -  protein_bind   CAP binding site: CAP binding activates transcription in the presence of cAMP. E. coli catabolite activator protein
   4872..4964    -  CDS            lacI (fragment): lac repressor; lacI; The lac repressor binds to the lac operator to inhibit transcription in E. coli. This inhibition can be relieved by adding lactose or isopropyl-β-D-thiogalactopyranoside (IPTG).
   5147..5735    -  rep_origin     ori: high-copy-number ColE1/pMB1/pBR322/pUC origin of replication
   5906..6766    -  CDS            AmpR: β-lactamase; bla; confers resistance to ampicillin, carbenicillin, and related antibiotics
   6767..6871    -  promoter       AmpR promoter: bla
>Addgene plasmid #162648 | pcDNA4/TO-2xStrep-UL32 H581A | addgene full sequence | sequence record 320326 | Addgene NGS Result
ACGGATCGGGAGATCTCCCGATCCCCTATGGTGCACTCTCAGTACAATCTGCTCTGATGCCGCATAGTTA
AGCCAGTATCTGCTCCCTGCTTGTGTGTTGGAGGTCGCTGAGTAGTGCGCGAGCAAAATTTAAGCTACAA
CAAGGCAAGGCTTGACCGACAATTGCATGAAGAATCTGCTTAGGGTTAGGCGTTTTGCGCTGCTTCGCGA
TGTACGGGCCAGATATACGCGTTGACATTGATTATTGACTAGTTATTAATAGTAATCAATTACGGGGTCA
TTAGTTCATAGCCCATATATGGAGTTCCGCGTTACATAACTTACGGTAAATGGCCCGCCTGGCTGACCGC
CCAACGACCCCCGCCCATTGACGTCAATAATGACGTATGTTCCCATAGTAACGCCAATAGGGACTTTCCA
TTGACGTCAATGGGTGGAGTATTTACGGTAAACTGCCCACTTGGCAGTACATCAAGTGTATCATATGCCA
AGTACGCCCCCTATTGACGTCAATGACGGTAAATGGCCCGCCTGGCATTATGCCCAGTACATGACCTTAT
GGGACTTTCCTACTTGGCAGTACATCTACGTATTAGTCATCGCTATTACCATGGTGATGCGGTTTTGGCA
GTACATCAATGGGCGTGGATAGCGGTTTGACTCACGGGGATTTCCAAGTCTCCACCCCATTGACGTCAAT
GGGAGTTTGTTTTGGCACCAAAATCAACGGGACTTTCCAAAATGTCGTAACAACTCCGCCCCATTGACGC
AAATGGGCGGTAGGCGTGTACGGTGGGAGGTCTATATAAGCAGAGCTCTCCCTATCAGTGATAGAGATCT
CCCTATCAGTGATAGAGATCGTCGACGAGCTCGTTTAGTGAACCGTCAGATCGCCTGGAGACGCCATCCA
CGCTGTTTTGACCTCCATAGAAGACACCGGGACCGATCCAGCCTCCGGACTCTAGCGTTTAAACTTAAGC
TTACCAATGTGGAGCCACCCCCAGTTCGAGAAGGGCGGCGGCAGCGGCGGCGGCAGCGGCGGCGGCAGCT
GGAGCCACCCCCAGTTCGAGAAGGGGGCGGCCATGGCAACTTCGCCCCCCGGGGTCCTGGCGAGCGTCGC
GGTGTGCGAAGAGTCCCCCGGCAGCAGCTGGAAGGCGGGGGCGTTCGAGCGCGCGTATGTGGCCTTCGAT
CCCAGCCTCCTGGCTCTTAACGAGGCTCTCTGCGCCGAGCTCCTGGCGGCCAGTCACGTGATAGGTGTGC
CGCCCGTCGGTACGCTCGACGAGGACGTCGCCGCCGACGTGGTCACCGCCCCCTCAAGGGCCCGCGGGGG
GGCGGGCGACGGAGGGGGTTCGGGCGGGCGCGGAGGACCCCGCAACCCGCCCCCGGATCCCTGTGGGGAG
GGGCTTTTGGACACCGGGCCCTTTTCCGCGGCGGCCATCGACACCTTCGCGCTGGACCGGCCCTGTCTGG
TCTGCCGCACCATCGAGCTGTACAAGCAAACCTACCGCCTCTCGCCCCAGTGGGTGGCCGATTACGCGTT
TCTCTGTGCCAAATGCCTGGGGGCGCCCCACTGCGCCGCTAGCATCTTCGTGGCCGCGTTCGAGTTTGTG
TACGTCATGGACCGCCACTTTCTGCGCACCAAGAAGGCGACCCTGGTCGGCTCCTTCGCACGCTTTGCCC
TCACCATAAACGACATCCACCGGCACTTTTTTCTCCACTGCTGCTTCCGTACCGACGGCGGGGTGCCCGG
GCGGCATGCCCAGAAGCAACCCAAGCCCTCGCCCTCCCCGGGAGCCGCCAAGGTGCAGTACTCCAACTAC
TCGTTCCTGGCGCAGTCTGCCACCCGGGCCCTCATCGGAACCTTGGCCTCCGGGGGCGAGGAGGGGGCGG
GGTCGGCGGCGGGATCCGGCACGCAGCCGTCGCTCACCACCGCGCTGATGAACTGGAAGGATTGCGCCCG
TCTCCTGGACTGCACGGAGGGTCGGCGCGGGGGCGGGGACAGCTGCTGTACGCGCGCCGCCGCTCGCAAC
GGGGAATTCGAGACGGTCGCCGGGGACCGCGAGCCGGAGGAGTCGCCGGATACGTGGGCGTACGCGGATC
TGGTCCTGCTGCTCCTCGCCGGCACCCCCGCCGTCTGGGAGTCGGGGCCCCAGCTGCGCGCTGCCGCGGA
GGCCCGTCGCGCCACGGTCCGCCAGTCCTGGGAAGCGCATCGCGGGGCACGCACGCGCGACGTGGCTCCG
CGCTTTGCGCAGTTTACCGAACCCGATGCCCAGCCCGACCTCGACCTGGGCCCTCTGATGGCCACCGTGC
TGAAACACGGCCGGGGGCGCGGGCGCACCGGCGGAGAATGCCTGCTGTGTAACCTGTTACTGGTGCGGGC
TTACTGGCTGGCCCTGCGTAGACTCCGGGCCTCCGTGGTCCGCTACTCGGAAAACAACACGAGCCTCTTC
GACTGTATCGTACCCGTCGTCGACCAGCTCGAGGCGGACCCCGAGACGCAGCCCGGGGACGGGGGCCGGT
TTGTGAGCCTGCTGCGGGCCGCGGGGCCCGAGGCCATCTTTAAGCACATGTTCTGTGACCCCATGTGCGC
CATCACGGAGATGGAGGTTGACCCCTGGGTTCTGTTCGGCCATCCCCCCGCCACCCATCCCGACGAGCTG
CTGCTCCACAAGGCCAAGCTGGCCTGCGGGAACGAGTTCGAGGGGCGTGTCTGCATAGCGTTGCGTGCCC
TCATCTACACCTTCAAGACGTATCAGGTATTTGTACCAAAGCCCACCGCGCTCGCCACATTTGTCCGTGA
GGCGGGCGCGCTGCTTAGACGCGCCTCGATCTCGCTCCTGTCCCTGGAGCACACCCTGTGTACCTATGTA
TGATCGAGTCTAGAGGGCCCGTTTAAACCCGCTGATCAGCCTCGACTGTGCCTTCTAGTTGCCAGCCATC
TGTTGTTTGCCCCTCCCCCGTGCCTTCCTTGACCCTGGAAGGTGCCACTCCCACTGTCCTTTCCTAATAA
AATGAGGAAATTGCATCGCATTGTCTGAGTAGGTGTCATTCTATTCTGGGGGGTGGGGTGGGGCAGGACA
GCAAGGGGGAGGATTGGGAAGACAATAGCAGGCATGCTGGGGATGCGGTGGGCTCTATGGCTTCTGAGGC
GGAAAGAACCAGCTGGGGCTCTAGGGGGTATCCCC
[124 nt withheld, positions 3186-3309]
C
[91 nt withheld, positions 3311-3401]
A
[49 nt withheld, positions 3403-3451]
CCTTTGACGTTGGAGTCCACGTTCTTT
[37 nt withheld, positions 3479-3515]
ACCCTATCTCGGTCTATTCTTTTGATTTATAAGGGATTTTGCCGATTTCGGCCTATTGGTTAAAAAATGA
GCTGATTTAACAAAAATTTAACGCGAATTAATTCTGTGGAATGTGTGTCAGTTAGGGTGTGGAAAGTCCC
CAGGCTCCCCAGCAGGCAGAAGTATGCAAAGCATGCATCTCAATTAGTCAGCAACCAGGTGTGGAAAGTC
CCCAGGCTCCCCAGCAGGCAGAAGTATGCAAAGCATGCATCTCAATTAGTCAGCAACCATAGTCCCGCCC
CTAACTCCGCCCATCCCGCCCCTAACTCCGCCCAGTTCCGCCCATTCTCCGCCCCATGGCTGACTAATTT
TTTTTATTTATGCAGAGGCCGAGGCCGCCTCTGCCTCTGAGCTATTCCAGAAGTAGTGAGGAGGCTTTTT
TGGAGGCCTAGGCTTTTGCAAAAAGCTCCCGGGAGCTTGTATATCCATTTTCGGATCTGATCAGCACGTG
TTGACAATTAATCATCGGCATAGTATATCGGCATAGTATAATACGACAAGGTGAGGAACTAAACCATGGC
CAAGTTGACCAGTGCCGTTCCGGTGCTCACCGCGCGCGACGTCGCCGGAGCGGTCGAGTTCTGGACCGAC
CGGCTCGGGTTCTCCCGGGACTTCGTGGAGGACGACTTCGCCGGTGTGGTCCGGGACGACGTGACCCTGT
TCATCAGCGCGGTCCAGGACCAGGTGGTGCCGGACAACACCCTGGCCTGGGTGTGGGTGCGCGGCCTGGA
CGAGCTGTACGCCGAGTGGTCGGAGGTCGTGTCCACGAACTTCCGGGACGCCTCCGGGCCGGCCATGACC
GAGATCGGCGAGCAGCCGTGGGGGCGGGAGTTCGCCCTGCGCGACCCGGCCGGCAACTGCGTGCACTTCG
TGGCCGAGGAGCAGGACTGACACGTGCTACGAGATTTCGATTCCACCGCCGCCTTCTATGAAAGGTTGGG
CTTCGGAATCGTTTTCCGGGACGCCGGCTGGATGATCCTCCAGCGCGGGGATCTCATGCTGGAGTTCTTC
GCCCACCCCAACTTGTTTATTGCAGCTTATAATGGTTACAAATAAAGCAATAGCATCACAAATTTCACAA
ATAAAGCATTTTTTTCACTGCATTCTAGTTGTGGTTTGTCCAAACTCATCAATGTATCTTATCATGTCTG
TATACCGTCGACCTCTAGCTAGAGCTTGGCGTAATCATGGTCATAGCTGTTTCCTGTGTGAAATTGTTAT
CCGCTCACAATTCCACACAACATACGAGCCGGAAGCATAAAGTGTAAAGCCTGGGGTGCCTAATGAGTGA
GCTAACTCACATTAATTGCGTTGCGCTCACTGCCCGCTTTCCAGTCGGGAAACCTGTCGTGCCAGCTGCA
TTAATGAATCGGCCAACGCGCGGGGAGAGGCGGTTTGCGTATTGGGCGCTCTTCCGCTTCCTCGCTCACT
GACTCGCTGCGCTCGGTCGTTCGGCTGCGGCGAGCGGTATCAGCTCACTCAAAGGCGGTAATACGGTTAT
CCACAGAATCAGGGGATAACGCAGGAAAGAACATGTGAGCAAAAGGCCAGCAAAAGGCCAGGAACCGTAA
AAAGGCCGCGTTGCTGGCGTTTTTCCATAGGCTCCGCCCCCCTGACGAGCATCACAAAAATCGACGCTCA
AGTCAGAGGTGGCGAAACCCGACAGGACTATAAAGATACCAGGCGTTTCCCCCTGGAAGCTCCCTCGTGC
GCTCTCCTGTTCCGACCCTGCCGCTTACCGGATACCTGTCCGCCTTTCTCCCTTCGGGAAGCGTGGCGCT
TTCTCATAGCTCACGCTGTAGGTATCTCAGTTCGGTGTAGGTCGTTCGCTCCAAGCTGGGCTGTGTGCAC
GAACCCCCCGTTCAGCCCGACCGCTGCGCCTTATCCGGTAACTATCGTCTTGAGTCCAACCCGGTAAGAC
ACGACTTATCGCCACTGGCAGCAGCCACTGGTAACAGGATTAGCAGAGCGAGGTATGTAGGCGGTGCTAC
AGAGTTCTTGAAGTGGTGGCCTAACTACGGCTACACTAGAAGAACAGTATTTGGTATCTGCGCTCTGCTG
AAGCCAGTTACCTTCGGAAAAAGAGTTGGTAGCTCTTGATCCGGCAAACAAACCACCGCTGGTAGCGGTG
GTTTTTTTGTTTGCAAGCAGCAGATTACGCGCAGAAAAAAAGGATCTCAAGAAGATCCTTTGATCTTTTC
TACGGGGTCTGACGCTCAGTGGAACGAAAACTCACGTTAAGGGATTTTGGTCATGAGATTATCAAAAAGG
ATCTTCACCTAGATCCTTTTAAATTAAAAATGAAGTTTTAAATCAATCTAAAGTATATATGAGTAAACTT
GGTCTGACAGTTACCAATGCTTAATCAGTGAGGCACCTATCTCAGCGATCTGTCTATTTCGTTCATCCAT
AGTTGCCTGACTCCCCGTCGTGTAGATAACTACGATACGGGAGGGCTTACCATCTGGCCCCAGTGCTGCA
ATGATACCGCGAGACCCACGCTCACCGGCTCCAGATTTATCAGCAATAAACCAGCCAGCCGGAAGGGCCG
AGCGCAGAAGTGGTCCTGCAACTTTATCCGCCTCCATCCAGTCTATTAATTGTTGCCGGGAAGCTAGAGT
AAGTAGTTCGCCAGTTAATAGTTTGCGCAACGTTGTTGCCATTGCTACAGGCATCGTGGTGTCACGCTCG
TCGTTTGGTATGGCTTCATTCAGCTCCGGTTCCCAACGATCAAGGCGAGTTACATGATCCCCCATGTTGT
GCAAAAAAGCGGTTAGCTCCTTCGGTCCTCCGATCGTTGTCAGAAGTAAGTTGGCCGCAGTGTTATCACT
CATGGTTATGGCAGCACTGCATAATTCTCTTACTGTCATGCCATCCGTAAGATGCTTTTCTGTGACTGGT
GAGTACTCAACCAAGTCATTCTGAGAATAGTGTATGCGGCGACCGAGTTGCTCTTGCCCGGCGTCAATAC
GGGATAATACCGCGCCACATAGCAGAACTTTAAAAGTGCTCATCATTGGAAAACGTTCTTCGGGGCGAAA
ACTCTCAAGGATCTTACCGCTGTTGAGATCCAGTTCGATGTAACCCACTCGTGCACCCAACTGATCTTCA
GCATCTTTTACTTTCACCAGCGTTTCTGGGTGAGCAAAAACAGGAAGGCAAAATGCCGCAAAAAAGGGAA
TAAGGGCGACACGGAAATGTTGAATACTCATACTCTTCCTTTTTCAATATTATTGAAGCATTTATCAGGG
TTATTGTCTCATGAGCGGATACATATTTGAATGTATTTAGAAAAATAAACAAATAGGGGTTCCGCGCACA
TTTCCCCGAAAAGTGCCACCTGACGTCG
